Addgene plasmid #215815: pcDNA3.1-SARS-CoV-2-HiBiT-N
Purpose: Expresses N protein with HiBiT tag in mammalian cells
Depositing lab: Thomas Gallagher. Publication: Dynamics of SARS-CoV-2 Spike Proteins in Cell Entry: Control Elements in the Amino-Terminal Domains. Qing E, Kicmal T, Kumar B, Hawkins GM, Timm E, Perlman S, Gallagher T. mBio. 2021 Aug 31;12(4):e0159021. doi: 10.1128/mBio.01590-21. Epub 2021 Aug 3. PubMed 34340537.
Backbone
  Vector backbone: pcDNA3.1
  Backbone size w/o insert (bp): 5414
  Total vector size (bp): 6740
  Vector type: Mammalian Expression
  Selectable markers: Neomycin (select with G418)
Growth in bacteria
  Bacterial resistance: Ampicillin, 100 μg/mL
  Growth temperature: 37°C
  Growth strain: DH5alpha
  Copy number: High Copy
Gene/Insert
  Gene/Insert name: SARS-CoV-2 HiBiT Nucleocapsid
  Insert size (bp): 1326
  Entrez Gene: N (a.k.a. GU280_gp10)
How to cite: pcDNA3.1-SARS-CoV-2-HiBiT-N was a gift from Thomas Gallagher (Addgene plasmid # 215815 ; http://n2t.net/addgene:215815 ; RRID:Addgene_215815)
