[The description below was written by a language model from this plasmid's Addgene catalogue record and pLannotate feature annotations shown in this document.]
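Description:
pcDNA3.1-SARS-CoV-2-HiBiT-N is a mammalian expression plasmid built on the pcDNA3.1 backbone that produces the SARS-CoV-2 nucleocapsid (N) protein carrying a HiBiT tag. It is maintained in E. coli through a high-copy ColE1/pUC-type origin and an ampicillin resistance gene (β-lactamase under its own promoter). An f1 origin is also present, which allows single-stranded DNA production. For mammalian cells, an SV40 enhancer/early promoter drives a neomycin phosphotransferase gene followed by an SV40 polyadenylation signal, permitting G418 selection of stable transfectants. The catalogue lists a total size of about 6.7 kb, slightly smaller than the 6.8 kb sequenced record on which the feature table is based.

The expression cassette consists of the human cytomegalovirus immediate-early enhancer and promoter, a T7 promoter that could support in vitro transcription, the N coding sequence, and the bovine growth hormone polyadenylation signal. The annotation software identified the N open reading frame but did not annotate the HiBiT tag. The construct name and the stated insert size, which is somewhat longer than the annotated N coding region, suggest that the tag and any linker sit at the N terminus, although the record does not state this explicitly. HiBiT is a short peptide that complements the LgBiT fragment to reconstitute NanoLuc luciferase, so the tagged protein can be quantified by luminescence. N packages the viral RNA genome and interacts with the membrane protein during virion assembly. The record states only that the plasmid expresses HiBiT-tagged N in mammalian cells, and the associated publication concerns spike protein function in SARS-CoV-2 cell entry. Short annotated fragments such as the HIV-1 LTR, ble, lacI and bom matches appear to be backbone remnants or incidental hits rather than functional elements.
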