Features (pLannotate 1.2.2; 20 found; start..end, strand, type, name):
     28..80      -  misc_feature   bom (fragment): basis of mobility region from pBR322
    235..614     +  enhancer       CMV enhancer: human cytomegalovirus immediate early enhancer
    615..818     +  promoter       CMV promoter: human cytomegalovirus (CMV) immediate early promoter
    814..847     +  LTR            5' LTR (truncated) (fragment): truncated 5' long terminal repeat (LTR) from HIV-1
    863..881     +  promoter       T7 promoter: promoter for bacteriophage T7 RNA polymerase
   1021..2277    +  CDS            N: NCAP_SARS2 - Experimental evidence at protein level: Swiss-Prot protein existence level 1. Packages the positive strand viral genome RNA into a helical ribonucleocapsid (RNP) and plays a fundamental role during virion assembly through its interactions with the viral genome and membrane protein M. Plays an important role in enhancing the efficiency of subgenomic viral RNA transcription as well as viral replication (By similarity). May modulate transforming growth factor-beta signaling by binding host smad3 (By similarity). From Severe acute respiratory syndrome coronavirus 2 (2019-nCoV) (SARS-C
   2400..2624    +  polyA_signal   bGH poly(A) signal: bovine growth hormone polyadenylation signal
   2628..2649    +  promoter       SV40 promoter (fragment): SV40 enhancer and early promoter
   2670..3098    +  rep_origin     f1 ori (sequence partly withheld): f1 bacteriophage origin of replication; arrow indicates direction of (+) strand synthesis
   3112..3441    +  promoter       SV40 promoter: SV40 enhancer and early promoter
   3508..4299    +  CDS            neo: KKA2_KLEPN - Also known as kan, nptII. Experimental evidence at protein level: Swiss-Prot protein existence level 1. Resistance to kanamycin, neomycin, paromomycin, ribostamycin, butirosin and gentamicin B. From Klebsiella pneumoniae.
   4325..4483    +  CDS            ble (fragment): BLE_KLEPN - Experimental evidence at protein level: Swiss-Prot protein existence level 1. Binding protein with a strong affinity to the bleomycin family of antibiotics. Binds to CL990; an antimitotic-antibiotic compound. From Klebsiella pneumoniae.
   4478..4599    +  polyA_signal   SV40 poly(A) signal: SV40 polyadenylation signal
   4672..4688    -  protein_bind   lac operator: The lac repressor binds to the lac operator to inhibit transcription in E. coli. This inhibition can be relieved by adding lactose or isopropyl-β-D-thiogalactopyranoside (IPTG). lac repressor encoded by lacI
   4696..4726    -  promoter       lac promoter: promoter for the E. coli lac operon
   4741..4762    -  protein_bind   CAP binding site: CAP binding activates transcription in the presence of cAMP. E. coli catabolite activator protein
   4775..4867    -  CDS            lacI (fragment): lac repressor; lacI; The lac repressor binds to the lac operator to inhibit transcription in E. coli. This inhibition can be relieved by adding lactose or isopropyl-β-D-thiogalactopyranoside (IPTG).
   5050..5638    -  rep_origin     ori: high-copy-number ColE1/pMB1/pBR322/pUC origin of replication
   5809..6669    -  CDS            AmpR: β-lactamase; bla; confers resistance to ampicillin, carbenicillin, and related antibiotics
   6670..6774    -  promoter       AmpR promoter: bla
>Addgene plasmid #215815 | pcDNA3.1-SARS-CoV-2-HiBiT-N | addgene full sequence | sequence record 426313 | Addgene NGS Result
GACGGATCGGGAGATCTCCCGATCCCCTATGGTGCACTCTCAGTACAATCTGCTCTGATGCCGCATAGTT
AAGCCAGTATCTGCTCCCTGCTTGTGTGTTGGAGGTCGCTGAGTAGTGCGCGAGCAAAATTTAAGCTACA
ACAAGGCAAGGCTTGACCGACAATTGCATGAAGAATCTGCTTAGGGTTAGGCGTTTTGCGCTGCTTCGCG
ATGTACGGGCCAGATATACGCGTTGACATTGATTATTGACTAGTTATTAATAGTAATCAATTACGGGGTC
ATTAGTTCATAGCCCATATATGGAGTTCCGCGTTACATAACTTACGGTAAATGGCCCGCCTGGCTGACCG
CCCAACGACCCCCGCCCATTGACGTCAATAATGACGTATGTTCCCATAGTAACGCCAATAGGGACTTTCC
ATTGACGTCAATGGGTGGAGTATTTACGGTAAACTGCCCACTTGGCAGTACATCAAGTGTATCATATGCC
AAGTACGCCCCCTATTGACGTCAATGACGGTAAATGGCCCGCCTGGCATTATGCCCAGTACATGACCTTA
TGGGACTTTCCTACTTGGCAGTACATCTACGTATTAGTCATCGCTATTACCATGGTGATGCGGTTTTGGC
AGTACATCAATGGGCGTGGATAGCGGTTTGACTCACGGGGATTTCCAAGTCTCCACCCCATTGACGTCAA
TGGGAGTTTGTTTTGGCACCAAAATCAACGGGACTTTCCAAAATGTCGTAACAACTCCGCCCCATTGACG
CAAATGGGCGGTAGGCGTGTACGGTGGGAGGTCTATATAAGCAGAGCTCTCTGGCTAACTAGAGAACCCA
CTGCTTACTGGCTTATCGAAATTAATACGACTCACTATAGGGAGACCCAAGCTGGCTAGTTAAGCTTGGT
ACCGAGCTCGGATCCACTAGTCCAGTGTGGTGGAATTCGCCACCATGGTGAGCGGCTGGCGGCTGTTCAA
GAAGATTAGCGGCTCGACCGGTGGCTCGAGCGGTGCCACCATGTCCGACAACGGCCCCCAGAATCAGAGA
AATGCCCCTAGAATCACCTTCGGCGGCCCTAGCGATAGCACCGGCAGCAACCAGAACGGCGAGAGAAGCG
GCGCCAGAAGCAAGCAGCGGCGGCCTCAGGGCCTGCCTAACAACACCGCCAGCTGGTTCACCGCCCTGAC
ACAGCACGGCAAGGAAGATCTGAAGTTCCCCCGCGGCCAGGGCGTGCCTATTAACACCAACAGCTCTCCC
GACGACCAGATCGGCTACTACAGAAGAGCCACCAGACGGATCAGAGGCGGCGACGGCAAGATGAAGGACC
TGAGCCCTAGATGGTACTTCTACTACCTGGGCACCGGCCCGGAAGCCGGACTGCCTTACGGCGCCAACAA
GGACGGCATCATCTGGGTCGCCACCGAGGGCGCTCTGAACACACCTAAAGACCACATCGGCACCCGGAAC
CCCGCCAACAACGCCGCCATCGTGCTGCAGCTGCCACAGGGTACGACCCTGCCCAAGGGCTTCTACGCCG
AAGGCAGCAGGGGAGGAAGCCAGGCTAGCAGCCGGTCTTCCTCCAGATCTAGAAACAGCTCTCGGAACAG
TACCCCTGGCTCTTCTCGGGGAACCAGCCCCGCTAGAATGGCGGGAAATGGCGGCGACGCCGCCCTGGCC
CTGCTCCTGCTTGATAGACTGAATCAACTGGAAAGCAAGATGTCCGGCAAAGGCCAGCAGCAACAGGGAC
AGACCGTGACCAAGAAAAGCGCCGCTGAGGCCAGCAAGAAACCTAGACAGAAGCGGACCGCCACAAAGGC
CTACAACGTGACACAGGCTTTTGGAAGAAGAGGCCCTGAGCAGACCCAAGGCAACTTCGGAGATCAGGAG
CTGATCCGGCAGGGCACAGACTACAAGCACTGGCCTCAGATCGCCCAGTTCGCCCCTAGCGCCTCTGCCT
TTTTCGGCATGTCTAGAATCGGCATGGAAGTGACACCCAGCGGAACATGGCTGACCTACACCGGCGCTAT
CAAGCTGGACGATAAGGACCCCAATTTCAAGGATCAAGTGATCCTGCTGAACAAGCATATCGACGCTTAT
AAGACCTTTCCACCTACAGAGCCTAAGAAGGATAAGAAGAAGAAAGCCGACGAGACACAGGCCCTGCCAC
AGCGGCAAAAGAAGCAGCAGACAGTGACCCTGCTGCCTGCTGCCGATCTGGACGACTTCAGCAAACAGCT
GCAGCAGAGCATGAGCTCCGCCGACAGCACACAGGCCTGAGCGGCCGCTCGAGTCTAGAGGGCCCTTCGA
ACAAAAACTCATCTCAGAAGAGGATCTGAATATGCATACCGGTCATCATCACCATCACCATTGAGTTTAA
ACCCGCTGATCAGCCTCGACTGTGCCTTCTAGTTGCCAGCCATCTGTTGTTTGCCCCTCCCCCGTGCCTT
CCTTGACCCTGGAAGGTGCCACTCCCACTGTCCTTTCCTAATAAAATGAGGAAATTGCATCGCATTGTCT
GAGTAGGTGTCATTCTATTCTGGGGGGTGGGGTGGGGCAGGACAGCAAGGGGGAGGATTGGGAAGACAAT
AGCAGGCATGCTGGGGATGCGGTGGGCTCTATGGCTTCTGAGGCGGAAAGAACCAGCTGGGGCTCTAGGG
GGTATCCCC
[124 nt withheld, positions 2670-2793]
C
[91 nt withheld, positions 2795-2885]
A
[49 nt withheld, positions 2887-2935]
CCTTTGACGTTGGAGTCCACGTTCTTT
[37 nt withheld, positions 2963-2999]
ACCCTATCTCGGTCTATTCTTTTGATTTATAAGGGATTTTGCCGATTTCGGCCTATTGGTTAAAAAATGA
GCTGATTTAACAAAAATTTAACGCGAATTAATTCTGTGGAATGTGTGTCAGTTAGGGTGTGGAAAGTCCC
CAGGCTCCCCAGCAGGCAGAAGTATGCAAAGCATGCATCTCAATTAGTCAGCAACCAGGTGTGGAAAGTC
CCCAGGCTCCCCAGCAGGCAGAAGTATGCAAAGCATGCATCTCAATTAGTCAGCAACCATAGTCCCGCCC
CTAACTCCGCCCATCCCGCCCCTAACTCCGCCCAGTTCCGCCCATTCTCCGCCCCATGGCTGACTAATTT
TTTTTATTTATGCAGAGGCCGAGGCCGCCTCTGCCTCTGAGCTATTCCAGAAGTAGTGAGGAGGCTTTTT
TGGAGGCCTAGGCTTTTGCAAAAAGCTCCCGGGAGCTTGTATATCCATTTTCGGATCTGATCAAGAGACA
GGATGAGGATCGTTTCGCATGATTGAACAAGATGGATTGCACGCAGGTTCTCCGGCCGCTTGGGTGGAGA
GGCTATTCGGCTATGACTGGGCACAACAGACAATCGGCTGCTCTGATGCCGCCGTGTTCCGGCTGTCAGC
GCAGGGGCGCCCGGTTCTTTTTGTCAAGACCGACCTGTCCGGTGCCCTGAATGAACTGCAGGACGAGGCA
GCGCGGCTATCGTGGCTGGCCACGACGGGCGTTCCTTGCGCAGCTGTGCTCGACGTTGTCACTGAAGCGG
GAAGGGACTGGCTGCTATTGGGCGAAGTGCCGGGGCAGGATCTCCTGTCATCTCACCTTGCTCCTGCCGA
GAAAGTATCCATCATGGCTGATGCAATGCGGCGGCTGCATACGCTTGATCCGGCTACCTGCCCATTCGAC
CACCAAGCGAAACATCGCATCGAGCGAGCACGTACTCGGATGGAAGCCGGTCTTGTCGATCAGGATGATC
TGGACGAAGAGCATCAGGGGCTCGCGCCAGCCGAACTGTTCGCCAGGCTCAAGGCGCGCATGCCCGACGG
CGAGGATCTCGTCGTGACCCATGGCGATGCCTGCTTGCCGAATATCATGGTGGAAAATGGCCGCTTTTCT
GGATTCATCGACTGTGGCCGGCTGGGTGTGGCGGACCGCTATCAGGACATAGCGTTGGCTACCCGTGATA
TTGCTGAAGAGCTTGGCGGCGAATGGGCTGACCGCTTCCTCGTGCTTTACGGTATCGCCGCTCCCGATTC
GCAGCGCATCGCCTTCTATCGCCTTCTTGACGAGTTCTTCTGAGCGGGACTCTGGGGTTCGCGAAATGAC
CGACCAAGCGACGCCCAACCTGCCATCACGAGATTTCGATTCCACCGCCGCCTTCTATGAAAGGTTGGGC
TTCGGAATCGTTTTCCGGGACGCCGGCTGGATGATCCTCCAGCGCGGGGATCTCATGCTGGAGTTCTTCG
CCCACCCCAACTTGTTTATTGCAGCTTATAATGGTTACAAATAAAGCAATAGCATCACAAATTTCACAAA
TAAAGCATTTTTTTCACTGCATTCTAGTTGTGGTTTGTCCAAACTCATCAATGTATCTTATCATGTCTGT
ATACCGTCGACCTCTAGCTAGAGCTTGGCGTAATCATGGTCATAGCTGTTTCCTGTGTGAAATTGTTATC
CGCTCACAATTCCACACAACATACGAGCCGGAAGCATAAAGTGTAAAGCCTGGGGTGCCTAATGAGTGAG
CTAACTCACATTAATTGCGTTGCGCTCACTGCCCGCTTTCCAGTCGGGAAACCTGTCGTGCCAGCTGCAT
TAATGAATCGGCCAACGCGCGGGGAGAGGCGGTTTGCGTATTGGGCGCTCTTCCGCTTCCTCGCTCACTG
ACTCGCTGCGCTCGGTCGTTCGGCTGCGGCGAGCGGTATCAGCTCACTCAAAGGCGGTAATACGGTTATC
CACAGAATCAGGGGATAACGCAGGAAAGAACATGTGAGCAAAAGGCCAGCAAAAGGCCAGGAACCGTAAA
AAGGCCGCGTTGCTGGCGTTTTTCCATAGGCTCCGCCCCCCTGACGAGCATCACAAAAATCGACGCTCAA
GTCAGAGGTGGCGAAACCCGACAGGACTATAAAGATACCAGGCGTTTCCCCCTGGAAGCTCCCTCGTGCG
CTCTCCTGTTCCGACCCTGCCGCTTACCGGATACCTGTCCGCCTTTCTCCCTTCGGGAAGCGTGGCGCTT
TCTCATAGCTCACGCTGTAGGTATCTCAGTTCGGTGTAGGTCGTTCGCTCCAAGCTGGGCTGTGTGCACG
AACCCCCCGTTCAGCCCGACCGCTGCGCCTTATCCGGTAACTATCGTCTTGAGTCCAACCCGGTAAGACA
CGACTTATCGCCACTGGCAGCAGCCACTGGTAACAGGATTAGCAGAGCGAGGTATGTAGGCGGTGCTACA
GAGTTCTTGAAGTGGTGGCCTAACTACGGCTACACTAGAAGAACAGTATTTGGTATCTGCGCTCTGCTGA
AGCCAGTTACCTTCGGAAAAAGAGTTGGTAGCTCTTGATCCGGCAAACAAACCACCGCTGGTAGCGGTGG
TTTTTTTGTTTGCAAGCAGCAGATTACGCGCAGAAAAAAAGGATCTCAAGAAGATCCTTTGATCTTTTCT
ACGGGGTCTGACGCTCAGTGGAACGAAAACTCACGTTAAGGGATTTTGGTCATGAGATTATCAAAAAGGA
TCTTCACCTAGATCCTTTTAAATTAAAAATGAAGTTTTAAATCAATCTAAAGTATATATGAGTAAACTTG
GTCTGACAGTTACCAATGCTTAATCAGTGAGGCACCTATCTCAGCGATCTGTCTATTTCGTTCATCCATA
GTTGCCTGACTCCCCGTCGTGTAGATAACTACGATACGGGAGGGCTTACCATCTGGCCCCAGTGCTGCAA
TGATACCGCGAGACCCACGCTCACCGGCTCCAGATTTATCAGCAATAAACCAGCCAGCCGGAAGGGCCGA
GCGCAGAAGTGGTCCTGCAACTTTATCCGCCTCCATCCAGTCTATTAATTGTTGCCGGGAAGCTAGAGTA
AGTAGTTCGCCAGTTAATAGTTTGCGCAACGTTGTTGCCATTGCTACAGGCATCGTGGTGTCACGCTCGT
CGTTTGGTATGGCTTCATTCAGCTCCGGTTCCCAACGATCAAGGCGAGTTACATGATCCCCCATGTTGTG
CAAAAAAGCGGTTAGCTCCTTCGGTCCTCCGATCGTTGTCAGAAGTAAGTTGGCCGCAGTGTTATCACTC
ATGGTTATGGCAGCACTGCATAATTCTCTTACTGTCATGCCATCCGTAAGATGCTTTTCTGTGACTGGTG
AGTACTCAACCAAGTCATTCTGAGAATAGTGTATGCGGCGACCGAGTTGCTCTTGCCCGGCGTCAATACG
GGATAATACCGCGCCACATAGCAGAACTTTAAAAGTGCTCATCATTGGAAAACGTTCTTCGGGGCGAAAA
CTCTCAAGGATCTTACCGCTGTTGAGATCCAGTTCGATGTAACCCACTCGTGCACCCAACTGATCTTCAG
CATCTTTTACTTTCACCAGCGTTTCTGGGTGAGCAAAAACAGGAAGGCAAAATGCCGCAAAAAAGGGAAT
AAGGGCGACACGGAAATGTTGAATACTCATACTCTTCCTTTTTCAATATTATTGAAGCATTTATCAGGGT
TATTGTCTCATGAGCGGATACATATTTGAATGTATTTAGAAAAATAAACAAATAGGGGTTCCGCGCACAT
TTCCCCGAAAAGTGCCACCTGACGTC
